Addgene plasmid #163254: A0A011QK89
Purpose: Inducible expression of UniProt identifier A0A011QK89
Depositing lab: Martin Engqvist. Depositing organization: Chalmers University of Technology. Publication: Experimental and computational investigation of enzyme functional annotations uncovers misannotation in the EC 1.1.3.15 enzyme class. Rembeza E, Engqvist MKM. PLoS Comput Biol. 2021 Sep 23;17(9):e1009446. doi: 10.1371/journal.pcbi.1009446. eCollection 2021 Sep. PubMed 34555022.
Backbone
  Vector backbone: pET21a(+)
  Vector type: Bacterial Expression
Growth in bacteria
  Bacterial resistance: Ampicillin, 100 μg/mL
  Growth temperature: 37°C
  Growth strain: DH5alpha
  Copy number: High Copy
Gene/Insert
  Gene/Insert name: A0A011QK89 (alt name: L-2-hydroxyglutarate dehydrogenase)
  Species: Candidatus accumulibacter
  Promoter: T7
  Tag / fusion protein: T7 (N terminal on backbone); 10xHis (C terminal on backbone)
  Cloning method: Unknown
  Sequencing primers: 5′ T7; 3′ T7-term
Terms and licenses: Academic/Nonprofit Terms; Industry Terms: Not Available to Industry
Depositor comments: Insert name is a UniProt identifier
How to cite: A0A011QK89 was a gift from Martin Engqvist (Addgene plasmid # 163254 ; http://n2t.net/addgene:163254 ; RRID:Addgene_163254)
