[The description below was written by a language model from this plasmid's Addgene catalogue record and pLannotate feature annotations shown in this document.]
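Description:
A0A011QK89 is a bacterial expression plasmid built on the pET21a(+) backbone for inducible production in E. coli of the protein with that UniProt identifier, annotated as an L-2-hydroxyglutarate dehydrogenase from Candidatus Accumulibacter. The sequenced record is 6,548 nt. The plasmid replicates from a ColE1/pMB1-type origin and carries the pBR322-derived bom and rop elements. The catalogue lists it as high copy, although rop normally moderates copy number. Selection is by ampicillin through the bla gene under its own promoter, and an f1 origin allows single-stranded DNA production. Short tetracycline-resistance fragments flanking the lacI region are non-functional backbone remnants.

The expression cassette follows the standard pET layout. A T7 promoter is followed directly by a lac operator, then the phage T7 gene 10 ribosome binding site, the open reading frame, and the T7 terminator. The plasmid-borne lacI gene supplies repressor, so transcription stays off until IPTG is added in a host that provides T7 RNA polymerase. The insert itself is not annotated by name. The only match within it is a short fragment near the start assigned to thi4 (thiazole biosynthesis), which probably reflects a shared nucleotide-binding motif rather than the protein's true identity. A polyhistidine tag lies at the 3′ end of the coding region for affinity purification; it is recorded as 10xHis and detected as a partial 9xHis match. The catalogue also lists an N-terminal T7 tag, but the feature table does not annotate one. The small "SET1" hit just before the terminator is most likely backbone sequence derived from T7 gene 10. The plasmid comes from a study that experimentally tested enzyme functional annotations in the EC 1.1.3.15 class and uncovered misannotation there.
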