Features (pLannotate 1.2.2; 19 found; start..end, strand, type, name):
      1..19      +  promoter       T7 promoter: promoter for bacteriophage T7 RNA polymerase
     20..44      +  protein_bind   lac operator: The lac repressor binds to the lac operator to inhibit transcription in E. coli. This inhibition can be relieved by adding lactose or isopropyl-β-D-thiogalactopyranoside (IPTG). lac repressor encoded by lacI
     59..81      +  RBS            RBS: efficient ribosome binding site from bacteriophage T7 gene 10 (Olins and Rangwala, 1989)
     80..205     +  CDS            thi4 (fragment): THI4_METJA - Experimental evidence at protein level: Swiss-Prot protein existence level 1. Involved in the biosynthesis of the thiazole moiety of thiamine. Catalyzes the conversion of NAD and glycine to adenosine diphosphate 5-(2-hydroxyethyl)-4-methylthiazole-2-carboxylate (ADT), an adenylated thiazole intermediate, using free sulfide as a source of sulfur. From Methanocaldococcus jannaschii (strain ATCC 43067 / DSM 2661 / JAL-1 / JCM 10045 / NBRC 100440) (Methanococcus jannaschii).
   1274..1297    +  CDS            9xHis (fragment): 9xHis affinity tag
   1307..1356    +  CDS            SET1 (fragment): solubility-enhancement tag derived from T7 phage gene 10B
   1364..1411    +  terminator     T7 terminator: transcription terminator for bacteriophage T7 RNA polymerase
   1448..1876    +  rep_origin     f1 ori (sequence partly withheld): f1 bacteriophage origin of replication; arrow indicates direction of (+) strand synthesis
   1929..2033    +  promoter       AmpR promoter: bla
   2034..2894    +  CDS            AmpR: β-lactamase; bla; confers resistance to ampicillin, carbenicillin, and related antibiotics
   3065..3653    +  rep_origin     ori: high-copy-number ColE1/pMB1/pBR322/pUC origin of replication
   3839..3978    -  misc_feature   bom: basis of mobility region from pBR322
   4080..4271    -  CDS            rop: Rop protein, which maintains plasmids at low copy number; rop
   4288..4668    +  CDS            YPB1_ECOLX: Protein predicted: Swiss-Prot protein existence level 4. From Escherichia coli.
   4740..5031    -  CDS            TcR (fragment): tetracycline efflux protein; tet; confers resistance to tetracycline
   5046..5067    -  protein_bind   CAP binding site: CAP binding activates transcription in the presence of cAMP. E. coli catabolite activator protein
   5080..6162    -  CDS            lacI: lac repressor; lacI; The lac repressor binds to the lac operator to inhibit transcription in E. coli. This inhibition can be relieved by adding lactose or isopropyl-β-D-thiogalactopyranoside (IPTG).
   6163..6240    -  promoter       lacI promoter: lacI
   6248..6527    -  CDS            TcR (fragment): tetracycline efflux protein; tet; confers resistance to tetracycline
>Addgene plasmid #163254 | A0A011QK89 | addgene full sequence | sequence record 354305 | Addgene NGS Result
TAATACGACTCACTATAGGGGAATTGTGAGCGGATAACAATTCCCCTCTAGAAATAATTTTGTTTAACTT
TAAGAAGGAGATATACATATGGAAAGCATTGAGGCGGTTGTTATTGGTGCAGGTGTTGTGGGTCTGGCGT
GTGCACGTGAACTGGCGCGTCGTGGTTTTGAAACGGTAATTTTAGAACGCCATGGAGCGTTTGGGACGGA
GACGAGTGCTCGCAATAGTGAAGTTATTCATGCGGGCTTGTACTATCCCACTGACTCTCTTAAGGCTCGT
CTCTGTGTTGCGGGACGCCAGCAACTCTATGCGTTTTGTGCAACACATGCAATTTCTCACCAACGCTGTG
GGAAATTAGTAGTAGCGACTAGTCCTGCCCAAGAAAGCCGTTTGGCCGCGTTGCAAAAGCAAGGTGAAGC
CAACGGTGTCGATGATCTGCAGCGTTTATCGGCGGCAGAAGCACGTGCCTTAGAGCCAGGTTTGGCATGC
ACTGCAGCATTGTTATCTCCGTCAACAGGCATTGTTGACTCTCATGGTCTTATGTTGGCCCTGCTTGGAG
ATGCGGAGACTGCAGGTGCGGCCCTTGCCCTGCATTCGCCTTTACTGCGTGGGAGCCTGGATGCGAACAC
CCCTGGAATTGTTCTGGAAAGTGGTGGGGCCGACGGCTTACGCTTTAAAGCCCGTCGCGTTATCAACGCT
GCAGGTCTGTGGGCTCCGCAAGTGGCAGCAAGTTTAGCCGGATTCCCACGTACACTGATCCCTGCGAATT
TCCACGCCAAGGGATCCTATTATGCGCTTACCGGGCGCACACCGTTTTCACGTTTGGTTTATCCGCTTCC
AGAAGCAGGTGGCTTAGGGGTGCACCTCACGCTTGATCTTGGCGGTCAGGCCCGTTTTGGCCCGGACGTT
GAATGGCTGCCTGATCCGACACCCGGTCAACCGATTGACGAACCAGATTATCGTGTGGATCCGGCACGTG
CGGATGCATTCTATGCAGAGATTCGTCGTTATTGGCCGGCTTTGCCGGATGCCGCCCTGACTCCGGCCTA
TGCGGGAATTCGTCCAAAGATTGTGGGTCCAGGAGCGCCAGCAGCGGATTTCTTAATTCAGGGACCAGCA
CAACATGGCATTGCCGGATTAGTAAATTTGTTTGGTATTGAATCACCTGGGTTAACAGCGTGCCTGGCGA
TTGCCGAACGTGCCGCGGATGCCGCGGACGGTACGCGCGAACGTCAATTCCGTGCACATGGCGCGGCCGC
ACTCGAGCATCATCACCATCACCACCACCACCACCACTGAGATCCGGCTGCTAACAAAGCCCGAAAGGAA
GCTGAGTTGGCTGCTGCCACCGCTGAGCAATAACTAGCATAACCCCTTGGGGCCTCTAAACGGGTCTTGA
GGGGTTTTTTGCTGAAAGGAGGAACTATATCCGGATTGGCGAATGGG
[124 nt withheld, positions 1448-1571]
C
[91 nt withheld, positions 1573-1663]
A
[49 nt withheld, positions 1665-1713]
CCTTTGACGTTGGAGTCCACGTTCTTT
[37 nt withheld, positions 1741-1777]
ACCCTATCTCGGTCTATTCTTTTGATTTATAAGGGATTTTGCCGATTTCGGCCTATTGGTTAAAAAATGA
GCTGATTTAACAAAAATTTAACGCGAATTTTAACAAAATATTAACGCTTACAATTTAGGTGGCACTTTTC
GGGGAAATGTGCGCGGAACCCCTATTTGTTTATTTTTCTAAATACATTCAAATATGTATCCGCTCATGAG
ACAATAACCCTGATAAATGCTTCAATAATATTGAAAAAGGAAGAGTATGAGTATTCAACATTTCCGTGTC
GCCCTTATTCCCTTTTTTGCGGCATTTTGCCTTCCTGTTTTTGCTCACCCAGAAACGCTGGTGAAAGTAA
AAGATGCTGAAGATCAGTTGGGTGCACGAGTGGGTTACATCGAACTGGATCTCAACAGCGGTAAGATCCT
TGAGAGTTTTCGCCCCGAAGAACGTTTTCCAATGATGAGCACTTTTAAAGTTCTGCTATGTGGCGCGGTA
TTATCCCGTATTGACGCCGGGCAAGAGCAACTCGGTCGCCGCATACACTATTCTCAGAATGACTTGGTTG
AGTACTCACCAGTCACAGAAAAGCATCTTACGGATGGCATGACAGTAAGAGAATTATGCAGTGCTGCCAT
AACCATGAGTGATAACACTGCGGCCAACTTACTTCTGACAACGATCGGAGGACCGAAGGAGCTAACCGCT
TTTTTGCACAACATGGGGGATCATGTAACTCGCCTTGATCGTTGGGAACCGGAGCTGAATGAAGCCATAC
CAAACGACGAGCGTGACACCACGATGCCTGCAGCAATGGCAACAACGTTGCGCAAACTATTAACTGGCGA
ACTACTTACTCTAGCTTCCCGGCAACAATTAATAGACTGGATGGAGGCGGATAAAGTTGCAGGACCACTT
CTGCGCTCGGCCCTTCCGGCTGGCTGGTTTATTGCTGATAAATCTGGAGCCGGTGAGCGTGGGTCTCGCG
GTATCATTGCAGCACTGGGGCCAGATGGTAAGCCCTCCCGTATCGTAGTTATCTACACGACGGGGAGTCA
GGCAACTATGGATGAACGAAATAGACAGATCGCTGAGATAGGTGCCTCACTGATTAAGCATTGGTAACTG
TCAGACCAAGTTTACTCATATATACTTTAGATTGATTTAAAACTTCATTTTTAATTTAAAAGGATCTAGG
TGAAGATCCTTTTTGATAATCTCATGACCAAAATCCCTTAACGTGAGTTTTCGTTCCACTGAGCGTCAGA
CCCCGTAGAAAAGATCAAAGGATCTTCTTGAGATCCTTTTTTTCTGCGCGTAATCTGCTGCTTGCAAACA
AAAAAACCACCGCTACCAGCGGTGGTTTGTTTGCCGGATCAAGAGCTACCAACTCTTTTTCCGAAGGTAA
CTGGCTTCAGCAGAGCGCAGATACCAAATACTGTCCTTCTAGTGTAGCCGTAGTTAGGCCACCACTTCAA
GAACTCTGTAGCACCGCCTACATACCTCGCTCTGCTAATCCTGTTACCAGTGGCTGCTGCCAGTGGCGAT
AAGTCGTGTCTTACCGGGTTGGACTCAAGACGATAGTTACCGGATAAGGCGCAGCGGTCGGGCTGAACGG
GGGGTTCGTGCACACAGCCCAGCTTGGAGCGAACGACCTACACCGAACTGAGATACCTACAGCGTGAGCT
ATGAGAAAGCGCCACGCTTCCCGAAGGGAGAAAGGCGGACAGGTATCCGGTAAGCGGCAGGGTCGGAACA
GGAGAGCGCACGAGGGAGCTTCCAGGGGGAAACGCCTGGTATCTTTATAGTCCTGTCGGGTTTCGCCACC
TCTGACTTGAGCGTCGATTTTTGTGATGCTCGTCAGGGGGGCGGAGCCTATGGAAAAACGCCAGCAACGC
GGCCTTTTTACGGTTCCTGGCCTTTTGCTGGCCTTTTGCTCACATGTTCTTTCCTGCGTTATCCCCTGAT
TCTGTGGATAACCGTATTACCGCCTTTGAGTGAGCTGATACCGCTCGCCGCAGCCGAACGACCGAGCGCA
GCGAGTCAGTGAGCGAGGAAGCGGAAGAGCGCCTGATGCGGTATTTTCTCCTTACGCATCTGTGCGGTAT
TTCACACCGCAATGGTGCACTCTCAGTACAATCTGCTCTGATGCCGCATAGTTAAGCCAGTATACACTCC
GCTATCGCTACGTGACTGGGTCATGGCTGCGCCCCGACACCCGCCAACACCCGCTGACGCGCCCTGACGG
GCTTGTCTGCTCCCGGCATCCGCTTACAGACAAGCTGTGACCGTCTCCGGGAGCTGCATGTGTCAGAGGT
TTTCACCGTCATCACCGAAACGCGCGAGGCAGCTGCGGTAAAGCTCATCAGCGTGGTCGTGAAGCGATTC
ACAGATGTCTGCCTGTTCATCCGCGTCCAGCTCGTTGAGTTTCTCCAGAAGCGTTAATGTCTGGCTTCTG
ATAAAGCGGGCCATGTTAAGGGCGGTTTTTTCCTGTTTGGTCACTGATGCCTCCGTGTAAGGGGGATTTC
TGTTCATGGGGGTAATGATACCGATGAAACGAGAGAGGATGCTCACGATACGGGTTACTGATGATGAACA
TGCCCGGTTACTGGAACGTTGTGAGGGTAAACAACTGGCGGTATGGATGCGGCGGGACCAGAGAAAAATC
ACTCAGGGTCAATGCCAGCGCTTCGTTAATACAGATGTAGGTGTTCCACAGGGTAGCCAGCAGCATCCTG
CGATGCAGATCCGGAACATAATGGTGCAGGGCGCTGACTTCCGCGTTTCCAGACTTTACGAAACACGGAA
ACCGAAGACCATTCATGTTGTTGCTCAGGTCGCAGACGTTTTGCAGCAGCAGTCGCTTCACGTTCGCTCG
CGTATCGGTGATTCATTCTGCTAACCAGTAAGGCAACCCCGCCAGCCTAGCCGGGTCCTCAACGACAGGA
GCACGATCATGCGCACCCGTGGGGCCGCCATGCCGGCGATAATGGCCTGCTTCTCGCCGAAACGTTTGGT
GGCGGGACCAGTGACGAAGGCTTGAGCGAGGGCGTGCAAGATTCCGAATACCGCAAGCGACAGGCCGATC
ATCGTCGCGCTCCAGCGAAAGCGGTCCTCGCCGAAAATGACCCAGAGCGCTGCCGGCACCTGTCCTACGA
GTTGCATGATAAAGAAGACAGTCATAAGTGCGGCGACGATAGTCATGCCCCGCGCCCACCGGAAGGAGCT
GACTGGGTTGAAGGCTCTCAAGGGCATCGGTCGAGATCCCGGTGCCTAATGAGTGAGCTAACTTACATTA
ATTGCGTTGCGCTCACTGCCCGCTTTCCAGTCGGGAAACCTGTCGTGCCAGCTGCATTAATGAATCGGCC
AACGCGCGGGGAGAGGCGGTTTGCGTATTGGGCGCCAGGGTGGTTTTTCTTTTCACCAGTGAGACGGGCA
ACAGCTGATTGCCCTTCACCGCCTGGCCCTGAGAGAGTTGCAGCAAGCGGTCCACGCTGGTTTGCCCCAG
CAGGCGAAAATCCTGTTTGATGGTGGTTAACGGCGGGATATAACATGAGCTGTCTTCGGTATCGTCGTAT
CCCACTACCGAGATATCCGCACCAACGCGCAGCCCGGACTCGGTAATGGCGCGCATTGCGCCCAGCGCCA
TCTGATCGTTGGCAACCAGCATCGCAGTGGGAACGATGCCCTCATTCAGCATTTGCATGGTTTGTTGAAA
ACCGGACATGGCACTCCAGTCGCCTTCCCGTTCCGCTATCGGCTGAATTTGATTGCGAGTGAGATATTTA
TGCCAGCCAGCCAGACGCAGACGCGCCGAGACAGAACTTAATGGGCCCGCTAACAGCGCGATTTGCTGGT
GACCCAATGCGACCAGATGCTCCACGCCCAGTCGCGTACCGTCTTCATGGGAGAAAATAATACTGTTGAT
GGGTGTCTGGTCAGAGACATCAAGAAATAACGCCGGAACATTAGTGCAGGCAGCTTCCACAGCAATGGCA
TCCTGGTCATCCAGCGGATAGTTAATGATCAGCCCACTGACGCGTTGCGCGAGAAGATTGTGCACCGCCG
CTTTACAGGCTTCGACGCCGCTTCGTTCTACCATCGACACCACCACGCTGGCACCCAGTTGATCGGCGCG
AGATTTAATCGCCGCGACAATTTGCGACGGCGCGTGCAGGGCCAGACTGGAGGTGGCAACGCCAATCAGC
AACGACTGTTTGCCCGCCAGTTGTTGTGCCACGCGGTTGGGAATGTAATTCAGCTCCGCCATCGCCGCTT
CCACTTTTTCCCGCGTTTTCGCAGAAACGTGGCTGGCCTGGTTCACCACGCGGGAAACGGTCTGATAAGA
GACACCGGCATACTCTGCGACATCGTATAACGTTACTGGTTTCACATTCACCACCCTGAATTGACTCTCT
TCCGGGCGCTATCATGCCATACCGCGAAAGGTTTTGCGCCATTCGATGGTGTCCGGGATCTCGACGCTCT
CCCTTATGCGACTCCTGCATTAGGAAGCAGCCCAGTAGTAGGTTGAGGCCGTTGAGCACCGCCGCCGCAA
GGAATGGTGCATGCAAGGAGATGGCGCCCAACAGTCCCCCGGCCACGGGGCCTGCCACCATACCCACGCC
GAAACAAGCGCTCATGAGCCCGAAGTGGCGAGCCCGATCTTCCCCATCGGTGATGTCGGCGATATAGGCG
CCAGCAACCGCACCTGTGGCGCCGGTGATGCCGGCCACGATGCGTCCGGCGTAGAGGATCGAGATCTCGA
TCCCGCGAAAT
