>Addgene plasmid #163254 | A0A011QK89 | depositor partial sequence | sequence record 316382 | insert gene sequence
ATGGAAAGCATTGAGGCGGTTGTTATTGGTGCAGGTGTTGTGGGTCTGGCGTGTGCACGTGAACTGGCGC
GTCGTGGTTTTGAAACGGTAATTTTAGAACGCCATGGAGCGTTTGGGACGGAGACGAGTGCTCGCAATAG
TGAAGTTATTCATGCGGGCTTGTACTATCCCACTGACTCTCTTAAGGCTCGTCTCTGTGTTGCGGGACGC
CAGCAACTCTATGCGTTTTGTGCAACACATGCAATTTCTCACCAACGCTGTGGGAAATTAGTAGTAGCGA
CTAGTCCTGCCCAAGAAAGCCGTTTGGCCGCGTTGCAAAAGCAAGGTGAAGCCAACGGTGTCGATGATCT
GCAGCGTTTATCGGCGGCAGAAGCACGTGCCTTAGAGCCAGGTTTGGCATGCACTGCAGCATTGTTATCT
CCGTCAACAGGCATTGTTGACTCTCATGGTCTTATGTTGGCCCTGCTTGGAGATGCGGAGACTGCAGGTG
CGGCCCTTGCCCTGCATTCGCCTTTACTGCGTGGGAGCCTGGATGCGAACACCCCTGGAATTGTTCTGGA
AAGTGGTGGGGCCGACGGCTTACGCTTTAAAGCCCGTCGCGTTATCAACGCTGCAGGTCTGTGGGCTCCG
CAAGTGGCAGCAAGTTTAGCCGGATTCCCACGTACACTGATCCCTGCGAATTTCCACGCCAAGGGATCCT
ATTATGCGCTTACCGGGCGCACACCGTTTTCACGTTTGGTTTATCCGCTTCCAGAAGCAGGTGGCTTAGG
GGTGCACCTCACGCTTGATCTTGGCGGTCAGGCCCGTTTTGGCCCGGACGTTGAATGGCTGCCTGATCCG
ACACCCGGTCAACCGATTGACGAACCAGATTATCGTGTGGATCCGGCACGTGCGGATGCATTCTATGCAG
AGATTCGTCGTTATTGGCCGGCTTTGCCGGATGCCGCCCTGACTCCGGCCTATGCGGGAATTCGTCCAAA
GATTGTGGGTCCAGGAGCGCCAGCAGCGGATTTCTTAATTCAGGGACCAGCACAACATGGCATTGCCGGA
TTAGTAAATTTGTTTGGTATTGAATCACCTGGGTTAACAGCGTGCCTGGCGATTGCCGAACGTGCCGCGG
ATGCCGCGGACGGTACGCGCGAACGTCAATTCCGTGCACATGGCGCGGCCGCACTCGAGCATCATCACCA
T
